>Addgene plasmid #179141 | tagSrc-HaloTag | addgene full sequence | sequence record 353402 | Addgene NGS Result
GCCGTAGTTAGGCCACCACTTCAAGAACTCTGTAGCACCGCCTACATACCTCGCTCTGCTAATCCTGTTA
CCAGTGGCTGCTGCCAGTGGCGATAAGTCGTGTCTTACCGGGTTGGACTCAAGACGATAGTTACCGGATA
AGGCGCAGCGGTCGGGCTGAACGGGGGGTTCGTGCACACAGCCCAGCTTGGAGCGAACGACCTACACCGA
ACTGAGATACCTACAGCGTGAGCTATGAGAAAGCGCCACGCTTCCCGAAGGGAGAAAGGCGGACAGGTAT
CCGGTAAGCGGCAGGGTCGGAACAGGAGAGCGCACGAGGGAGCTTCCAGGGGGAAACGCCTGGTATCTTT
ATAGTCCTGTCGGGTTTCGCCACCTCTGACTTGAGCGTCGATTTTTGTGATGCTCGTCAGGGGGGCGGAG
CCTATGGAAAAACGCCAGCAACGCGGCCTTTTTACGGTTCCTGGCCTTTTGCTGGCCTTTTGCTCACATG
TTCTTTCCTGCGTTATCCCCTGATTCTGTGGATAACCGTATTACCGCCATGCATTAGTTATTAATAGTAA
TCAATTACGGGGTCATTAGTTCATAGCCCATATATGGAGTTCCGCGTTACATAACTTACGGTAAATGGCC
CGCCTGGCTGACCGCCCAACGACCCCCGCCCATTGACGTCAATAATGACGTATGTTCCCATAGTAACGCC
AATAGGGACTTTCCATTGACGTCAATGGGTGGAGTATTTACGGTAAACTGCCCACTTGGCAGTACATCAA
GTGTATCATATGCCAAGTACGCCCCCTATTGACGTCAATGACGGTAAATGGCCCGCCTGGCATTATGCCC
AGTACATGACCTTATGGGACTTTCCTACTTGGCAGTACATCTACGTATTAGTCATCGCTATTACCATGGT
GATGCGGTTTTGGCAGTACATCAATGGGCGTGGATAGCGGTTTGACTCACGGGGATTTCCAAGTCTCCAC
CCCATTGACGTCAATGGGAGTTTGTTTTGGCACCAAAATCAACGGGACTTTCCAAAATGTCGTAACAACT
CCGCCCCATTGACGCAAATGGGCGGTAGGCGTGTACGGTGGGAGGTCTATATAAGCAGAGCTGGTTTAGT
GAACCGTCAGATCCGCTAGCTTAATTAAGCCACCATGGGCAGCAACAAGAGCAAGCCCAAGGACGCCAGC
CAGCGGCGCCGCAGCCTGGAGCCCTCGGAAAACGTGCACGGGGCAGGGGGCGCCTTCCCGGCCTCACAGA
CACCGAGCAAGCCCGCCTCCGCCGACGGCCACCGCGGGCCCAGCGCCGCCTTCGTGCCGCCCGCGGCCGA
GCCCAAGCTCTTCGGAGGCTTCAACTCCTCGGACACCGTCACCTCCCCGCAGAGGGCGGGGCCTCTGGCA
GGTGGGGTGACCACCTTTGTGGCCCTCTATGACTATGAGTCACGGACAGAGACTGACCTGTCCTTCAAGA
AAGGGGAGCGGCTGCAGATTGTTAACAACACGGAGGGAGACTGGTGGCTGGCACACTCGCTGAGCACGGG
ACAGACCGGTTACATCCCCAGCAACTATGTGGCGCCCTCCGACTCCATCCAGGCTGAGGAGTGGTACTTT
GGCAAGATCACTAGACGGGAATCAGAGCGGCTGCTGCTCAACGCCGAGAACCCGAGAGGGACCTTCCTCG
TGAGGGAGAGTGAGACCACAAAAGGTGCCTACTGCCTCTCTGTATCCGACTTCGACAATGCCAAGGGCCT
AAATGTGAAACACTACAAGATCCGCAAGCTGGACAGCGGCGGTTTCTACATCACCTCCCGCACCCAGTTC
AACAGCCTGCAGCAGCTCGTGGCTTACTACTCCAAACATGCTGATGGCCTGTGTCACCGCCTCACTACCG
TATGTCCCACATCCAAGCCTCAGACCCAGGGATTGGCCAAGGATGCGTGGGAGATCCCCCGGGAGTCCCT
GCGGCTGGAGGTCAAGCTGGGCCAGGGTTGCTTCGGAGAGGTGTGGATGGGGACCTGGAACGGCACCACG
AGGGTTGCCATCAAAACTCTGAAGCCAGGCACCATGTCCCCAGAGGCCTTCCTGCAGGAGGCCCAAGTCA
TGAAGAAACTTAGGCACGAGAAACTGGTGCAGCTGTATGCTGTGGTGTCGGAAGAACCCATTTACATTGT
GACAGAGTACATGAACAAGGGGAGTCTGCTGGACTTTCTCAAGGGGGAAACGGGCAAATATTTGCGGCTA
CCCCAGCTGGTGGACATGTCTGCTCAGATCGCTTCAGGCATGGCCTATGTGGAGCGGATGAACTATGTGC
ACCGGGACCTTCGAGCCGCCAATATCCTAGTAGGGGAGAACCTGGTGTGCAAAGTGGCCGACTTTGGGTT
GGCCCGGCTCATAGAAGACAACGAATACACAGCCCGGCAAGGTGCCAAATTCCCCATCAAGTGGACCGCC
CCTGAAGCTGCTCTGTACGGCAGGTTCACCATCAAGTCGGATGTGTGGTCCTTTGGGATTCTGCTGACCG
AGCTCACCACTAAGGGAAGAGTGCCCTATCCTGGGATGGTGAACCGTGAGGTTCTGGACCAGGTGGAGCG
GGGCTACCGGATGCCTTGTCCCCCCGAGTGCCCCGAGTCCCTGCATGACCTTATGTGCCAGTGCTGGCGG
AAGGAGCCCGAGGAGCGGCCCACCTTCGAGTACCTGCAGGCCTTCCTGGAAGACTACTTTACGTCCACTG
AGCCACAGTACCAGCCCGGGGAGAACGCTGCAAATGATGAAAACTACCTAGGCGGACCAGGGAAGCTTAT
GGCAGAAATCGGTACTGGCTTTCCATTCGACCCCCATTATGTGGAAGTCCTGGGCGAGCGCATGCACTAC
GTCGATGTTGGTCCGCGCGATGGCACCCCTGTGCTGTTCCTGCACGGTAACCCGACCTCCTCCTACGTGT
GGCGCAACATCATCCCGCATGTTGCACCGACCCATCGCTGCATTGCTCCAGACCTGATCGGTATGGGCAA
ATCCGACAAACCAGACCTGGGTTATTTCTTCGACGACCACGTCCGCTTCATGGATGCCTTCATCGAAGCC
CTGGGTCTGGAAGAGGTCGTCCTGGTCATTCACGACTGGGGCTCCGCTCTGGGTTTCCACTGGGCCAAGC
GCAATCCAGAGCGCGTCAAAGGTATTGCATTTATGGAGTTCATCCGCCCTATCCCGACCTGGGACGAATG
GCCAGAATTTGCCCGCGAGACCTTCCAGGCCTTCCGCACCACCGACGTCGGCCGCAAGCTGATCATCGAT
CAGAACGTTTTTATCGAGGGTACGCTGCCGATGGGTGTCGTCCGCCCGCTGACTGAAGTCGAGATGGACC
ATTACCGCGAGCCGTTCCTGAATCCTGTTGACCGCGAGCCACTGTGGCGCTTCCCAAACGAGCTGCCAAT
CGCCGGTGAGCCAGCGAACATCGTCGCGCTGGTCGAAGAATACATGGACTGGCTGCACCAGTCCCCTGTC
CCGAAGCTGCTGTTCTGGGGCACCCCAGGCGTTCTGATCCCACCGGCCGAAGCCGCTCGCCTGGCCAAAA
GCCTGCCTAACTGCAAGGCTGTGGACATCGGCCCGGGTCTGAATCTGCTGCAAGAAGACAACCCGGACCT
GATCGGCAGCGAGATCGCGCGCTGGCTGTCGACGCTCGAGATTTCCGGCGAATTCTAAGCGGCCGCGACT
CTAGATCATAATCAGCCATACCACATTTGTAGAGGTTTTACTTGCTTTAAAAAACCTCCCACACCTCCCC
CTGAACCTGAAACATAAAATGAATGCAATTGTTGTTGTTAACTTGTTTATTGCAGCTTATAATGGTTACA
AATAAAGCAATAGCATCACAAATTTCACAAATAAAGCATTTTTTTCACTGCATTCTAGTTGTGGTTTGTC
CAAACTCATCAATGTATCTTAAGGCGTAAATTGTAAGCGTTAATATTTTGTTAAAATTCGCGTTAAATTT
TTGTTAAATCAGCTCATTTTTTAACCAATAGGCCGAAATCGGCAAAATCCCTTATAAATCAAAAGAATAG
ACCGAGATAGGGT
[37 nt withheld, positions 4074-4110]
AAAGAACGTGGACTCCAACGTCAAAGG
[49 nt withheld, positions 4138-4186]
T
[91 nt withheld, positions 4188-4278]
G
[124 nt withheld, positions 4280-4403]
CAGGTGGCACTTTTCGGGGAAATGTGCGCGGAACCCCTATTTGTTTATTTTTCTAAATACATTCAAATAT
GTATCCGCTCATGAGACAATAACCCTGATAAATGCTTCAATAATATTGAAAAAGGAAGAGTCCTGAGGCG
GAAAGAACCAGCTGTGGAATGTGTGTCAGTTAGGGTGTGGAAAGTCCCCAGGCTCCCCAGCAGGCAGAAG
TATGCAAAGCATGCATCTCAATTAGTCAGCAACCAGGTGTGGAAAGTCCCCAGGCTCCCCAGCAGGCAGA
AGTATGCAAAGCATGCATCTCAATTAGTCAGCAACCATAGTCCCGCCCCTAACTCCGCCCATCCCGCCCC
TAACTCCGCCCAGTTCCGCCCATTCTCCGCCCCATGGCTGACTAATTTTTTTTATTTATGCAGAGGCCGA
GGCCGCCTCGGCCTCTGAGCTATTCCAGAAGTAGTGAGGAGGCTTTTTTGGAGGCCTAGGCTTTTGCAAA
GATCGATCAAGAGACAGGATGAGGATCGTTTCGCATGATTGAACAAGATGGATTGCACGCAGGTTCTCCG
GCCGCTTGGGTGGAGAGGCTATTCGGCTATGACTGGGCACAACAGACAATCGGCTGCTCTGATGCCGCCG
TGTTCCGGCTGTCAGCGCAGGGGCGCCCGGTTCTTTTTGTCAAGACCGACCTGTCCGGTGCCCTGAATGA
ACTGCAAGACGAGGCAGCGCGGCTATCGTGGCTGGCCACGACGGGCGTTCCTTGCGCAGCTGTGCTCGAC
GTTGTCACTGAAGCGGGAAGGGACTGGCTGCTATTGGGCGAAGTGCCGGGGCAGGATCTCCTGTCATCTC
ACCTTGCTCCTGCCGAGAAAGTATCCATCATGGCTGATGCAATGCGGCGGCTGCATACGCTTGATCCGGC
TACCTGCCCATTCGACCACCAAGCGAAACATCGCATCGAGCGAGCACGTACTCGGATGGAAGCCGGTCTT
GTCGATCAGGATGATCTGGACGAAGAGCATCAGGGGCTCGCGCCAGCCGAACTGTTCGCCAGGCTCAAGG
CGAGCATGCCCGACGGCGAGGATCTCGTCGTGACCCATGGCGATGCCTGCTTGCCGAATATCATGGTGGA
AAATGGCCGCTTTTCTGGATTCATCGACTGTGGCCGGCTGGGTGTGGCGGACCGCTATCAGGACATAGCG
TTGGCTACCCGTGATATTGCTGAAGAGCTTGGCGGCGAATGGGCTGACCGCTTCCTCGTGCTTTACGGTA
TCGCCGCTCCCGATTCGCAGCGCATCGCCTTCTATCGCCTTCTTGACGAGTTCTTCTGAGCGGGACTCTG
GGGTTCGAAATGACCGACCAAGCGACGCCCAACCTGCCATCACGAGATTTCGATTCCACCGCCGCCTTCT
ATGAAAGGTTGGGCTTCGGAATCGTTTTCCGGGACGCCGGCTGGATGATCCTCCAGCGCGGGGATCTCAT
GCTGGAGTTCTTCGCCCACCCTAGGGGGAGGCTAACTGAAACACGGAAGGAGACAATACCGGAAGGAACC
CGCGCTATGACGGCAATAAAAAGACAGAATAAAACGCACGGTGTTGGGTCGTTTGTTCATAAACGCGGGG
TTCGGTCCCAGGGCTGGCACTCTGTCGATACCCCACCGAGACCCCATTGGGGCCAATACGCCCGCGTTTC
TTCCTTTTCCCCACCCCACCCCCCAAGTTCGGGTGAAGGCCCAGGGCTCGCAGCCAACGTCGGGGCGGCA
GGCCCTGCCATAGCCTCAGGTTACTCATATATACTTTAGATTGATTTAAAACTTCATTTTTAATTTAAAA
GGATCTAGGTGAAGATCCTTTTTGATAATCTCATGACCAAAATCCCTTAACGTGAGTTTTCGTTCCACTG
AGCGTCAGACCCCGTAGAAAAGATCAAAGGATCTTCTTGAGATCCTTTTTTTCTGCGCGTAATCTGCTGC
TTGCAAACAAAAAAACCACCGCTACCAGCGGTGGTTTGTTTGCCGGATCAAGAGCTACCAACTCTTTTTC
CGAAGGTAACTGGCTTCAGCAGAGCGCAGATACCAAATACTGTTCTTCTAGTGTA
Features (pLannotate 1.2.2; 14 found; start..end, strand, type, name):
    605..908     +  enhancer       CMV enhancer: human cytomegalovirus immediate early enhancer
    909..1112    +  promoter       CMV promoter: human cytomegalovirus (CMV) immediate early promoter
   1155..2756    +  CDS            Src: SRC_MOUSE - Experimental evidence at protein level: Swiss-Prot protein existence level 1. Non-receptor protein tyrosine kinase which is activated following engagement of many different classes of cellular receptors including immune response receptors, integrins and other adhesion receptors, receptor protein tyrosine kinases, G protein-coupled receptors as well as cytokine receptors. Participates in signaling pathways that control a diverse spectrum of biological activities including gene transcription, immune response, cell adhesion, cell cycle progression, apoptosis, migration, and transforma
   2799..3689    +  CDS            HaloTag®: modified bacterial dehalogenase that forms covalent bonds with chloroalkane derivatives
   3714..3797    +  CDS            large T antigen (fragment): large T antigen from SV40 (simian virus 40)
   3820..3941    +  polyA_signal   SV40 poly(A) signal: SV40 polyadenylation signal
   3975..4403    -  rep_origin     f1 ori (sequence partly withheld): f1 bacteriophage origin of replication; arrow indicates direction of (+) strand synthesis
   4430..4534    +  promoter       AmpR promoter: bla
   4536..4893    +  promoter       SV40 promoter: SV40 enhancer and early promoter
   4928..5722    +  CDS            NeoR/KanR: aminoglycoside phosphotransferase from Tn5; aph(3')-II (or nptII); confers resistance to neomycin, kanamycin, and G418 (Geneticin®)
   5743..5895    +  CDS            ble (fragment): BLE_KLEPN - Experimental evidence at protein level: Swiss-Prot protein existence level 1. Binding protein with a strong affinity to the bleomycin family of antibiotics. Binds to CL990; an antimitotic-antibiotic compound. From Klebsiella pneumoniae.
   5954..6001    +  polyA_signal   HSV TK poly(A) signal: herpes simplex virus thymidine kinase polyadenylation signal (Cole and Stacy, 1985)
   6092..6108    -  polyA_signal   bGH poly(A) signal (fragment): bovine growth hormone polyadenylation signal
   6330..430     +  rep_origin     ori (across the origin): high-copy-number ColE1/pMB1/pBR322/pUC origin of replication
