[The description below was written by a language model from this plasmid's Addgene catalogue record and pLannotate feature annotations shown in this document.]
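Description:
tagSrc-HaloTag is a mammalian expression plasmid of about 6.5 kb built on a pEGFP-type backbone. It encodes a modified Src non-receptor tyrosine kinase fused at its C terminus to HaloTag. The catalogue entry lists the insert as human, although the automated annotation matches the Src coding region best to the mouse protein, so the species of origin should be checked rather than assumed. According to the record, a short SsrA peptide tag is inserted within Src after residue N534, near the C-terminal end of the kinase. This small tag is not annotated separately in the feature table. The construct is also described as the wild-type version of tagSrc.

Expression is driven by the human cytomegalovirus immediate early enhancer and promoter, and the transcript ends at an SV40 polyadenylation signal downstream of the HaloTag coding sequence. HaloTag is a modified bacterial dehalogenase that bonds covalently to chloroalkane ligands, which lets the fusion protein be labelled with synthetic dyes in living cells.

The backbone carries a high-copy ColE1/pUC-type origin for propagation in E. coli and an f1 origin. Its NeoR/KanR cassette sits behind tandem bacterial (bla) and SV40 early promoters and ends in an HSV TK polyadenylation signal, giving kanamycin selection in bacteria and G418 selection in mammalian cells. Short fragments annotated as large T antigen, ble and bGH poly(A) appear to be backbone remnants rather than functional elements.

The associated publication concerns biosensors that report protein conformation through peptide exposure at the single-molecule level in live cells. This suggests the embedded SsrA tag serves as a conformation-dependent binding epitope, with HaloTag used to visualise Src itself.
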