Addgene plasmid #179141: tagSrc-HaloTag
Purpose: The tag is SsrA (AANDENY). Tag is inserted after N534 of Src.
Depositing lab: Klaus Hahn. Publication: Biosensors based on peptide exposure show single molecule conformations in live cells. Liu B, Stone OJ, Pablo M, Herron JC, Nogueira AT, Dagliyan O, Grimm JB, Lavis LD, Elston TC, Hahn KM. Cell. 2021 Oct 28;184(22):5670-5685.e23. doi: 10.1016/j.cell.2021.09.026. Epub 2021 Oct 11. PubMed 34637702.
Backbone
  Vector backbone: pEGFP
  Backbone size w/o insert (bp): 4000
  Total vector size (bp): 6488
  Vector type: Mammalian Expression
Growth in bacteria
  Bacterial resistance: Kanamycin, 50 μg/mL
  Growth temperature: 37°C
  Growth strain: DH5alpha
  Copy number: High Copy
Gene/Insert
  Gene/Insert name: Src, SsrA (alt name: tagSrc (WT))
  Species: H. sapiens (human)
  Insert size (bp): 2535
  Tag / fusion protein: HaloTag (C terminal on insert)
Terms and licenses: Academic/Nonprofit Terms; Industry Terms: Not Available to Industry
How to cite: tagSrc-HaloTag was a gift from Klaus Hahn (Addgene plasmid # 179141 ; http://n2t.net/addgene:179141 ; RRID:Addgene_179141)
